Addgene plasmid #168106: pMB953:PB-CAG-PuroR-nGFP-FLEx-mCherry-KASH-WPRE
Purpose: PiggyBac transposon vector constitutively driving PuroR-P2A-eGFP and Cre conditional expression of KASH nuclear membrane-bound mCherry. Conditional insert flanked by MCS for cloning
Depositing lab: Erich Jarvis. Depositing organization: Rockefeller University. Publication: Induction of an immortalized songbird cell line allows for gene characterization and knockout by CRISPR-Cas9. Biegler MT, Fedrigo O, Collier P, Mountcastle J, Haase B, Tilgner HU, Jarvis ED. Sci Rep. 2022 Mar 14;12(1):4369. doi: 10.1038/s41598-022-07434-7. PubMed 35288582.
Backbone
  Vector backbone: PBCAG-eGFP
  Backbone manufacturer: Addgene #40973
  Vector type: Cre/Lox, CRISPR
  Selectable markers: Puromycin ; eGFP
Growth in bacteria
  Bacterial resistance: Ampicillin, 100 μg/mL
  Growth temperature: 37°C
  Growth strain: NEB Stable
  Copy number: High Copy
Gene/Insert
  Gene/Insert name: mCherry-KASH
  Species: Synthetic
  Insert size (bp): 1019
  Promoter: CAG
  Cloning method: Gibson Cloning
Terms and licenses: Academic/Nonprofit Terms; Industry Terms: Not Available to Industry
Depositor comments: Puromycin selection disappears following Cre recombination. Please visit https://www.biorxiv.org/content/10.1101/2021.05.27.445896v1 for BioRxiv preprint.
How to cite: pMB953:PB-CAG-PuroR-nGFP-FLEx-mCherry-KASH-WPRE was a gift from Erich Jarvis (Addgene plasmid # 168106 ; http://n2t.net/addgene:168106 ; RRID:Addgene_168106)
