[The description below was written by a language model from this plasmid's Addgene catalogue record and pLannotate feature annotations shown in this document.]
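Description:
pMB953:PB-CAG-PuroR-nGFP-FLEx-mCherry-KASH-WPRE is a piggyBac transposon plasmid built on the PBCAG-eGFP backbone for stable genomic integration in cultured vertebrate cells; the associated work concerns a songbird cell line. It is maintained in E. coli through a high-copy ColE1/pUC origin and ampicillin resistance. The feature table, generated from a partial NGS assembly, does not annotate the piggyBac terminal repeats, so the transposon ends are known here only from the catalogue description. Backbone remnants include lac regulatory fragments, an SV40 origin and an SV40 poly(A) signal.

Expression is driven by the CAG promoter (CMV enhancer, chicken β-actin promoter and chimeric intron). In the starting configuration it transcribes a forward-oriented puromycin resistance gene joined to EGFP, via P2A according to the record, followed by a synthetic poly(A) signal. This gives constitutive drug selection and green fluorescence. Downstream lies an inverted mCherry fused to a SYNE3-derived KASH domain, which anchors the red protein to the nuclear envelope. Oppositely oriented loxP and lox2272 pairs form a FLEx switch around both cassettes. Cre recombination inverts the segment and then excises between like sites, locking mCherry-KASH in the sense orientation. The depositor notes that puromycin selection is lost after recombination. WPRE and a bGH poly(A) signal sit downstream of the switch to enhance and terminate the transcript.

Minimal FRT sites also flank the PuroR-EGFP unit, which would permit FLP-mediated excision, although the record does not describe that use. Multiple cloning site fragments border the conditional insert so that other genes can replace mCherry-KASH. The plasmid serves as a Cre reporter and as a cloning template for conditional expression.
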