Features (pLannotate 1.2.2; 31 found; start..end, strand, type, name):
    145..1161    +  intron         chimeric intron: chimera between introns from chicken β-actin and rabbit β-globin
   1211..1244    -  protein_bind   loxP: Cre-mediated recombination occurs in the 8-bp core sequence (GCATACAT). Cre recombinase
   1245..1278    +  protein_bind   FRT (minimal): supports FLP-mediated excision but not integration (Turan and Bode, 2011) FLP recombinase from the Saccharomyces cerevisiae 2μ plasmid
   1285..1878    +  CDS            PuroR (fragment): puromycin N-acetyltransferase; pac from Streptomyces; confers resistance to puromycin
   2041..2760    +  CDS            EGFP: the original enhanced GFP (Yang et al., 1996) mammalian codon-optimized
   2764..2797    +  protein_bind   FRT (minimal): supports FLP-mediated excision but not integration (Turan and Bode, 2011) FLP recombinase from the Saccharomyces cerevisiae 2μ plasmid
   2798..2846    +  polyA_signal   poly(A) signal: synthetic polyadenylation signal
   2847..2880    -  protein_bind   lox2272: Cre-mediated recombination occurs in the 8-bp core sequence (GGATACTT). lox2272 sites are compatible with each other, but incompatible with loxP or loxN sites (Lee and Saito, 1988). Cre recombinase
   2901..3173    -  CDS            SYNE3 (fragment): SYNE3_HUMAN - Also known as C14orf139 From Homo sapiens (Human).
   3165..3869    -  CDS            mCherry: mCherry is a basic (constitutively fluorescent) red fluorescent protein published in 2004, derived from Discosoma sp.. It is reported to be a very rapidly-maturing monomer with low acid sensitivity.
   3876..3893    -  misc_feature   MCS (fragment): pUC18/19 multiple cloning site
   3918..3951    +  protein_bind   loxP: Cre-mediated recombination occurs in the 8-bp core sequence (GCATACAT). Cre recombinase
   3952..3985    +  protein_bind   lox2272: Cre-mediated recombination occurs in the 8-bp core sequence (GGATACTT). lox2272 sites are compatible with each other, but incompatible with loxP or loxN sites (Lee and Saito, 1988). Cre recombinase
   3996..4584    +  misc_feature   WPRE: woodchuck hepatitis virus posttranscriptional regulatory element
   4585..4604    +  misc_feature   MCS (fragment): pBluescript multiple cloning site
   4611..4722    +  polyA_signal   bGH poly(A) signal: bovine growth hormone polyadenylation signal
   4907..4923    -  protein_bind   lac operator: The lac repressor binds to the lac operator to inhibit transcription in E. coli. This inhibition can be relieved by adding lactose or isopropyl-β-D-thiogalactopyranoside (IPTG). lac repressor encoded by lacI
   4931..4961    -  promoter       lac promoter: promoter for the E. coli lac operon
   4976..4997    -  protein_bind   CAP binding site: CAP binding activates transcription in the presence of cAMP. E. coli catabolite activator protein
   5010..5049    -  CDS            lacI (fragment): lac repressor; lacI; The lac repressor binds to the lac operator to inhibit transcription in E. coli. This inhibition can be relieved by adding lactose or isopropyl-β-D-thiogalactopyranoside (IPTG).
   5056..5078    +  promoter       SV40 promoter (fragment): SV40 enhancer and early promoter
   5102..5237    +  rep_origin     SV40 ori: SV40 origin of replication
   5257..5391    +  polyA_signal   SV40 poly(A) signal: SV40 polyadenylation signal
   5393..5447    -  CDS            lacI (fragment): lac repressor; lacI; The lac repressor binds to the lac operator to inhibit transcription in E. coli. This inhibition can be relieved by adding lactose or isopropyl-β-D-thiogalactopyranoside (IPTG).
   5630..6218    -  rep_origin     ori: high-copy-number ColE1/pMB1/pBR322/pUC origin of replication
   6389..7249    -  CDS            AmpR: β-lactamase; bla; confers resistance to ampicillin, carbenicillin, and related antibiotics
   7250..7354    -  promoter       AmpR promoter: bla
   7526..7829    +  enhancer       CMV enhancer: human cytomegalovirus immediate early enhancer
   7831..7952    +  promoter       chicken β-actin promoter (fragment): contains a 21-bp deletion relative to the standard chicken β-actin promoter
   7962..7983    +  promoter       chicken β-actin promoter (fragment): No description available
   8081..144     +  promoter       chicken β-actin promoter (fragment) (across the origin): No description available
>Addgene plasmid #168106 | pMB953:PB-CAG-PuroR-nGFP-FLEx-mCherry-KASH-WPRE | addgene full sequence | sequence record 330309 | Addgene Partial NGS Result
GGGGCGGGGCGGGGCGAGGGGCGGGGCGGGGCGAGGCGGAGAGGTGCGGCGGCAGCCAATCAGAGCGGCG
CGCTCCGAAAGTTTCCTTTTATGGCGAGGCGGCGGCGGCGGCGGCCCTATAAAAAGCGAAGCGCGCGGCG
GGCGGGAGTCGCTGCGCGCTGCCTTCGCCCCGTGCCCCGCTCCGCCGCCGCCTCGCGCCGCCCGCCCCGG
CTCTGACTGACCGCGTTACTCCCACAGGTGAGCGGGCGGGACGGCCCTTCTCCTCCGGGCTGTAATTAGC
GCTTGGTTTAATGACGGCTTGTTTCTTTTCTGTGGCTGCGTGAAAGCCTTGAGGGGCTCCGGGAGGGCCC
TTTGTGCGGGGGGAGCGGCTCGGGGGGTGCGTGCGTGTGTGTGTGCGTGGGGAGCGCCGCGTGCGGCTCC
GCGCTGCCCGGCGGCTGTGAGCGCTGCGGGCGCGGCGCGGGGCTTTGTGCGCTCCGCAGTGTGCGCGAGG
GGAGCGCGGCCGGGGGCGGTGCCCCGCGGTGCGGGGGGGGCTGCGAGGGGAACAAAGGCTGCGTGCGGGG
TGTGTGCGTGGGGGGGTGAGCAGGGGGTGTGGGCGCGTCGGTCGGGCTGCAACCCCCCCTGCACCCCCCT
CCCCGAGTTGCTGAGCACGGCCCGGCTTCGGGTGCGGGGCTCCGTACGGGGCGTGGCGCGGGGCTCGCCG
TGCCGGGCGGGGGGTGGCGGCAGGTGGGGGTGCCGGGCGGGGCGGGGCCGCCTCGGGCCGGGGAGGGCTC
GGGGGAGGGGCGCGGCGGCCCCCGGAGCGCCGGCGGCTGTCGAGGCGCGGCGAGCCGCAGCCATTGCCTT
TTATGGTAATCGTGCGAGAGGGCGCAGGGACTTCCTTTGTCCCAAATCTGTGCGGAGCCGAAATCTGGGA
GGCGCCGCCGCACCCCCTCTAGCGGGCGCGGGGCGAAGCGGTGCGGCGCCGGCAGGAAGGAAATGGGCGG
GGAGGGCCTTCGTGCGTCGCCGCGCCGCCGTCCCCTTCTCCCTCTCCAGCCTCGGGGCTGTCCGCGGGGG
GACGGCTGCCTTCGGGGGGGACGGGGCAGGGCGGGGTTCGGCTTCTGGCGTGTGACCGGCGGCTCTAGAG
CCTCTGCTAACCATGTTCATGCCTTCTTCTTTTTCCTACAGCTCCTGGGCAACGTGCTGGTTATTGTGCT
GTCTCATCATTTTGGCAAAGATAACTTCGTATAATGTATGCTATACGAAGTTATGAAGTTCCTATTCTCT
AGAAAGTATAGGAACTTCATGGCCACCGAGTACAAGCCCACGGTGCGCCTCGCCACCCGCGACGACGTCC
CCAGGGCCGTACGCACCCTCGCCGCCGCGTTCGCCGACTACCCCGCCACGCGCCACACCGTCGATCCGGA
CCGCCACATCGAGCGGGTCACCGAGCTGCAAGAACTCTTCCTCACGCGCGTCGGGCTCGACATCGGCAAG
GTGTGGGTCGCGGACGACGGCGCCGCGGTGGCGGTCTGGACCACGCCGGAGAGCGTCGAAGCGGGGGCGG
TGTTCGCCGAGATCGGCCCGCGCATGGCCGAGTTGAGCGGTTCCCGGCTGGCCGCGCAGCAACAGATGGA
AGGCCTCCTGGCGCCGCACCGGCCCAAGGAGCCCGCGTGGTTCCTGGCCACCGTCGGAGTCTCGCCCGAC
CACCAGGGCAAGGGTCTGGGCAGCGCCGTCGTGCTCCCCGGAGTGGAGGCGGCCGAGCGCGCCGGGGTGC
CCGCCTTCCTGGAGACCTCCGCGCCCCGCAACCTCCCCTTCTACGAGCGGCTCGGCTTCACCGTCACCGC
CGACGTCGAGGTGCCCGAAGGACCGCGCACCTGGTGCATGACCCGCAAGCCCGGTGCCGAATTCGGAAGC
GGAGCCACTAACTTCTCCCTGTTGAAACAAGCAGGGGATGTCGAAGAGAATCCCGGGCCACCCAAGAAGA
AGAGGAAGGTGGGCCCCAAGAAGAAGAGGAAGGTGGGCCCCAAGAAGAAGAGGAAGGTGGGCCTGCAGCG
CATCGCCACCATGGTGAGCAAGGGCGAGGAGCTGTTCACCGGGGTGGTGCCCATCCTGGTCGAGCTGGAC
GGCGACGTAAACGGCCACAAGTTCAGCGTGTCCGGCGAGGGCGAGGGCGATGCCACCTACGGCAAGCTGA
CCCTGAAGTTCATCTGCACCACCGGCAAGCTGCCCGTGCCCTGGCCCACCCTCGTGACCACCCTGACCTA
CGGCGTGCAGTGCTTCAGCCGCTACCCCGACCACATGAAGCAGCACGACTTCTTCAAGTCCGCCATGCCC
GAAGGCTACGTCCAGGAGCGCACCATCTTCTTCAAGGACGACGGCAACTACAAGACCCGCGCCGAGGTGA
AGTTCGAGGGCGACACCCTGGTGAACCGCATCGAGCTGAAGGGCATCGACTTCAAGGAGGACGGCAACAT
CCTGGGGCACAAGCTGGAGTACAACTACAACAGCCACAACGTCTATATCATGGCCGACAAGCAGAAGAAC
GGCATCAAGGTGAACTTCAAGATCCGCCACAACATCGAGGACGGCAGCGTGCAGCTCGCCGACCACTACC
AGCAGAACACCCCCATCGGCGACGGCCCCGTGCTGCTGCCCGACAACCACTACCTGAGCACCCAGTCCGC
CCTGAGCAAAGACCCCAACGAGAAGCGCGATCACATGGTCCTGCTGGAGTTCGTGACCGCCGCCGGGATC
ACTCTCGGCATGGACGAGCTGTACAAGTAAAGCGAAGTTCCTATTCTCTAGAAAGTATAGGAACTTCAAT
AAAAGATCTTTATTTTCATTAGATCTGTGTGTTGGTTTTTTGTGTGATAACTTCGTATAAAGTATCCTAT
ACGAAGTTATCCGGTGCGGCCGCTAGCCTAGGTGGGAGGTGGCCCGTTGGTGTACCGCAGCATGGGGTAG
AAGGATCGGGCAAAGTTGTTGGCCTGGGTGCAGCTGTAGTCATCTTCAGAGGCAGGTAGCAGGCAGGCCA
GGAGCAGCAGCAGCAGCAGAAGCAGCTGCAACGGTAGCGCTGCCCTGATCACCCTTGAGAGGAAGGAGCG
TCTCGGCTGGGAGCTGCCGGGGCTGTCGAGGTGGGGCATCCTGCTGTCTGTCTCCTCCTCCTCCTCTCGA
GATCTGAGTCCGGACTTGTACAGCTCGTCCATGCCGCCGGTGGAGTGGCGGCCCTCGGCGCGTTCGTACT
GTTCCACGATGGTGTAGTCCTCGTTGTGGGAGGTGATGTCCAACTTGATGTTGACGTTGTAGGCGCCGGG
CAGCTGCACGGGCTTCTTGGCCTTGTAGGTGGTCTTGACCTCAGCGTCGTAGTGGCCGCCGTCCTTCAGC
TTCAGCCTCTGCTTGATCTCGCCCTTCAGGGCGCCGTCCTCGGGGTACATCCGCTCGGAGGAGGCCTCCC
AGCCCATGGTCTTCTTCTGCATTACGGGGCCGTCGGAGGGGAAGTTGGTGCCGCGCAGCTTCACCTTGTA
GATGAACTCGCCGTCCTGCAGGGAGGAGTCCTGGGTCACGGTCACCACGCCGCCGTCCTCGAAGTTCATC
ACGCGCTCCCACTTGAAGCCCTCGGGGAAGGACAGCTTCAAGTAGTCGGGGATGTCGGCGGGGTGCTTCA
CGTAGGCCTTGGAGCCGTACATGAACTGAGGGGACAGGATGTCCCAGGCGAAGGGCAGGGGGCCACCCTT
GGTCACCTTCAGCTTGGCGGTCTGGGTGCCCTCGTAGGGGCGGCCCTCGCCCTCGCCCTCGATCTCGAAC
TCGTGGCCGTTCACGGAGCCCTCCATGTGCACCTTGAAGCGCATGAACTCCTTGATGATGGCCATGTTAT
CCTCCTCGCCCTTGCTCACGGTGGCGTCGACTCTAGAGGATCCGGTACCACCGGTACGCGTCTCGAGATA
ACTTCGTATAGCATACATTATACGAAGTTATATAACTTCGTATAGGATACTTTATACGAAGTTATGATAT
CCGATAATCAACCTCTGGATTACAAAATTTGTGAAAGATTGACTGGTATTCTTAACTATGTTGCTCCTTT
TACGCTATGTGGATACGCTGCTTTAATGCCTTTGTATCATGCTATTGCTTCCCGTATGGCTTTCATTTTC
TCCTCCTTGTATAAATCCTGGTTGCTGTCTCTTTATGAGGAGTTGTGGCCCGTTGTCAGGCAACGTGGCG
TGGTGTGCACTGTGTTTGCTGACGCAACCCCCACTGGTTGGGGCATTGCCACCACCTGTCAGCTCCTTTC
CGGGACTTTCGCTTTCCCCCTCCCTATTGCCACGGCGGAACTCATCGCCGCCTGCCTTGCCCGCTGCTGG
ACAGGGGCTCGGCTGTTGGGCACTGACAATTCCGTGGTGTTGTCGGGGAAATCATCGTCCTTTCCTTGGC
TGCTCGCCTGTGTTGCCACCTGGATTCTGCGCGGGACGTCCTTCTGCTACGTCCCTTCGGCCCTCAATCC
AGCGGACCTTCCTTCCCGCGGCCTGCTGCCGGCTCTGCGGCCTCTTCCGCGTCTTCGCCTTCGCCCTCAG
ACGAGTCGGATCTCCCTTTGGGCCGCCTCCCCGCATCGATACCGTCGACCTCGACCTCGACTGTGCCTTC
TAGTTGCCAGCCATCTGTTGTTTGCCCCTCCCCCGTGCCTTCCTTGACCCTGGAAGGTGCCACTCCCACT
GTCCTTTCCTAATAAAATGAGGAAATTGCATCGCATTGTCTGAGTAGGTGTCATTCTATTCTGGGGGGTG
GGGTGGGGCAGGACAGCAAGGGGGAGGATTGGGAAGACAATAGGAGAGAGCAATATTTCAAGATGCATGC
GTCAATTTTACGCAGACTATCTTTCTAGGGTTAAAAGCTTGGCGTAATCATGGTCATAGCTGTTTCCTGT
GTGAAATTGTTATCCGCTCACAATTCCACACAACATACGAGCCGGAAGCATAAAGTGTAAAGCCTGGGGT
GCCTAATGAGTGAGCTAACTCACATTAATTGCGTTGCGCTCACTGCCCGCTTTCCAGTCGGGAAACCTGT
CGTGCCAGCGGATCCGCATCTCAATAAGTCAGCAACCATAGTCCCGCCCCTAACTCCGCCCATCCCGCCC
CTAACTCCGCCCAGTTCCGCCCATTCTCCGCCCCATGGCTGACTAATTTTTTTTATTTATGCAGAGGCCG
AGGCCGCCTCGGCCTCTGAGCTATTCCAGAAGTAGTGAGGAGGCTTTTTTGGAGGCCTAGGCTTTTGCAA
AAAGCTAACTTGTTTATTGCAGCTTATAATGGTTACAAATAAAGCAATAGCATCACAAATTTCACAAATA
AAGCATTTTTTTCACTGCATTCTAGTTGTGGTTTGTCCAAACTCATCAATGTATCTTATCATGTCTGGAT
CCGCTGCATTAATGAATCGGCCAACGCGCGGGGAGAGGCGGTTTGCGTATTGGGCGCTCTTCCGCTTCCT
CGCTCACTGACTCGCTGCGCTCGGTCGTTCGGCTGCGGCGAGCGGTATCAGCTCACTCAAAGGCGGTAAT
ACGGTTATCCACAGAATCAGGGGATAACGCAGGAAAGAACATGTGAGCAAAAGGCCAGCAAAAGGCCAGG
AACCGTAAAAAGGCCGCGTTGCTGGCGTTTTTCCATAGGCTCCGCCCCCCTGACGAGCATCACAAAAATC
GACGCTCAAGTCAGAGGTGGCGAAACCCGACAGGACTATAAAGATACCAGGCGTTTCCCCCTGGAAGCTC
CCTCGTGCGCTCTCCTGTTCCGACCCTGCCGCTTACCGGATACCTGTCCGCCTTTCTCCCTTCGGGAAGC
GTGGCGCTTTCTCATAGCTCACGCTGTAGGTATCTCAGTTCGGTGTAGGTCGTTCGCTCCAAGCTGGGCT
GTGTGCACGAACCCCCCGTTCAGCCCGACCGCTGCGCCTTATCCGGTAACTATCGTCTTGAGTCCAACCC
GGTAAGACACGACTTATCGCCACTGGCAGCAGCCACTGGTAACAGGATTAGCAGAGCGAGGTATGTAGGC
GGTGCTACAGAGTTCTTGAAGTGGTGGCCTAACTACGGCTACACTAGAAGAACAGTATTTGGTATCTGCG
CTCTGCTGAAGCCAGTTACCTTCGGAAAAAGAGTTGGTAGCTCTTGATCCGGCAAACAAACCACCGCTGG
TAGCGGTGGTTTTTTTGTTTGCAAGCAGCAGATTACGCGCAGAAAAAAAGGATCTCAAGAAGATCCTTTG
ATCTTTTCTACGGGGTCTGACGCTCAGTGGAACGAAAACTCACGTTAAGGGATTTTGGTCATGAGATTAT
CAAAAAGGATCTTCACCTAGATCCTTTTAAATTAAAAATGAAGTTTTAAATCAATCTAAAGTATATATGA
GTAAACTTGGTCTGACAGTTACCAATGCTTAATCAGTGAGGCACCTATCTCAGCGATCTGTCTATTTCGT
TCATCCATAGTTGCCTGACTCCCCGTCGTGTAGATAACTACGATACGGGAGGGCTTACCATCTGGCCCCA
GTGCTGCAATGATACCGCGAGACCCACGCTCACCGGCTCCAGATTTATCAGCAATAAACCAGCCAGCCGG
AAGGGCCGAGCGCAGAAGTGGTCCTGCAACTTTATCCGCCTCCATCCAGTCTATTAATTGTTGCCGGGAA
GCTAGAGTAAGTAGTTCGCCAGTTAATAGTTTGCGCAACGTTGTTGCCATTGCTACAGGCATCGTGGTGT
CACGCTCGTCGTTTGGTATGGCTTCATTCAGCTCCGGTTCCCAACGATCAAGGCGAGTTACATGATCCCC
CATGTTGTGCAAAAAAGCGGTTAGCTCCTTCGGTCCTCCGATCGTTGTCAGAAGTAAGTTGGCCGCAGTG
TTATCACTCATGGTTATGGCAGCACTGCATAATTCTCTTACTGTCATGCCATCCGTAAGATGCTTTTCTG
TGACTGGTGAGTACTCAACCAAGTCATTCTGAGAATAGTGTATGCGGCGACCGAGTTGCTCTTGCCCGGC
GTCAATACGGGATAATACCGCGCCACATAGCAGAACTTTAAAAGTGCTCATCATTGGAAAACGTTCTTCG
GGGCGAAAACTCTCAAGGATCTTACCGCTGTTGAGATCCAGTTCGATGTAACCCACTCGTGCACCCAACT
GATCTTCAGCATCTTTTACTTTCACCAGCGTTTCTGGGTGAGCAAAAACAGGAAGGCAAAATGCCGCAAA
AAAGGGAATAAGGGCGACACGGAAATGTTGAATACTCATACTCTTCCTTTTTCAATATTATTGAAGCATT
TATCAGGGTTATTGTCTCATGAGCGGATACATATTTGAATGTATTTAGAAAAATAAACAAATAGGGGTTC
CGCGCACATTTCCCCGAAAAGTGCCACCTGGGTCGACTTAACCCTAGAAAGATAATCATATTGTGACGTA
CGTTAAAGATAATCATGCGTAAAATTGACGCATGTGTTTTATCGCTAGTTATTAATAGTAATCAATTACG
GGGTCATTAGTTCATAGCCCATATATGGAGTTCCGCGTTACATAACTTACGGTAAATGGCCCGCCTGGCT
GACCGCCCAACGACCCCCGCCCATTGACGTCAATAATGACGTATGTTCCCATAGTAACGCCAATAGGGAC
TTTCCATTGACGTCAATGGGTGGAGTATTTACGGTAAACTGCCCACTTGGCAGTACATCAAGTGTATCAT
ATGCCAAGTACGCCCCCTATTGACGTCAATGACGGTAAATGGCCCGCCTGGCATTATGCCCAGTACATGA
CCTTATGGGACTTTCCTACTTGGCAGTACATCTACGTATTAGTCATCGCTATTACCATGGTCGAGGTGAG
CCCCACGTTCTGCTTCACTCTCCCCATCTCCCCCCCCTCCCCACCCCCAATTTTGTATTTATTTATTTTT
TAATTATTTTGTGCAGCGATGGGGGCGGGGGGGGGGGGGGGGGGGCGCGCCGGGGGGGGGGGGGGGGGGG
GGGGGGGGGGGGGGGGGGGGGGGGGGGGGGGGGGGGGGGGGGGGGGGGGGGGGGGGGGGGGGGGGGGGGG
GGGGGGGGGGGGGGGGGGGGGGGGGGGGGGGGGGGGGGGGGGGGGGGGGGGGGGGGGGGGGGGG
